Addgene plasmid #240554: pFA6a-pmKate2-hphNT1
Purpose: Tag S. pombe genes at 3' end (C-terminal end of protein) with mKate2, codon-optimized for S. pombe
Depositing lab: Silke Hauf. Depositing organization: Virginia Polytechnic Institute and State University.
Backbone
  Vector backbone: pFA6a
  Vector type: Yeast Expression
  Selectable markers: Hygromycin
Growth in bacteria
  Bacterial resistance: Ampicillin, 100 μg/mL
  Growth temperature: 37°C
  Growth strain: DH5alpha
  Copy number: High Copy
Gene/Insert
  Gene/Insert name: pmKate2
  Species: Synthetic
  Insert size (bp): 696
  Cloning method: Restriction Enzyme; 5′ cloning site PacI (not destroyed); 3′ cloning site AscI (not destroyed)
Terms and licenses: Academic/Nonprofit Terms; Industry Terms: Not Available to Industry
Depositor comments: mKate2 amino acid sequence as in Shcherbo, 2009 (doi: 10.1042/bj20081949)
How to cite: pFA6a-pmKate2-hphNT1 was a gift from Silke Hauf (Addgene plasmid # 240554 ; http://n2t.net/addgene:240554 ; RRID:Addgene_240554)
