[The description below was written by a language model from this plasmid's Addgene catalogue record and pLannotate feature annotations shown in this document.]
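Description:
pFA6a-pmKate2-hphNT1 is a yeast tagging plasmid built on the pFA6a backbone, designed for adding the red fluorescent protein mKate2 to the C-terminus of proteins in the fission yeast Schizosaccharomyces pombe by modifying the 3' end of the endogenous gene. It is catalogued as a yeast expression vector, but the feature table shows no yeast replication origin and no promoter upstream of the fluorescent protein. This fits the usual role of pFA6a modules as templates from which a tag-plus-marker cassette is amplified and integrated at a chromosomal locus, so that the tagged gene stays under its own promoter. In E. coli the roughly 5.1 kb plasmid replicates from a high-copy ColE1/pUC-type origin and is selected with ampicillin through the β-lactamase gene and its promoter.

The payload is a synthetic, 696 bp mKate2 coding sequence, codon-optimized for S. pombe, with the amino acid sequence of the originally published mKate2, a rapidly maturing monomeric red fluorescent protein derived from Entacmaea quadricolor. It sits between PacI and AscI sites that were retained, so the tag can be exchanged. The S. cerevisiae ADH1 terminator follows immediately to end transcription of the tagged gene. Downstream lies the hphNT1 marker, annotated as an hphMX6-like hygromycin resistance gene followed by the CYC1 terminator, which allows hygromycin selection of yeast integrants. The promoter driving the marker is not separately annotated. T7 and SP6 promoters flank the cassette region, and short lacI, rop and bom fragments are backbone remnants with no evident function here.
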