Features (pLannotate 1.2.2; 12 found; start..end, strand, type, name):
     61..753     +  CDS            mKate2: mKate2 is a basic (constitutively fluorescent) red fluorescent protein published in 2009, derived from Entacmaea quadricolor. It is reported to be a rapidly-maturing monomer with moderate acid sensitivity.
    777..964     +  terminator     ADH1 terminator: S. cerevisiae ADH1; transcription terminator for the S. cerevisiae alcohol dehydrogenase 1 (ADH1) gene
   1039..2413    +  gene           hphMX6 (fragment): yeast selectable marker conferring hygromycin resistance
   2465..2654    +  terminator     CYC1 terminator: S. cerevisiae CYC1; transcription terminator for CYC1
   2729..2747    -  promoter       T7 promoter: promoter for bacteriophage T7 RNA polymerase
   2769..2822    -  CDS            lacI (fragment): lac repressor; lacI; The lac repressor binds to the lac operator to inhibit transcription in E. coli. This inhibition can be relieved by adding lactose or isopropyl-β-D-thiogalactopyranoside (IPTG).
   3005..3593    -  rep_origin     ori: high-copy-number ColE1/pMB1/pBR322/pUC origin of replication
   3764..4624    -  CDS            AmpR: β-lactamase; bla; confers resistance to ampicillin, carbenicillin, and related antibiotics
   4625..4729    -  promoter       AmpR promoter: bla
   4824..4859    +  CDS            rop (fragment): Rop protein, which maintains plasmids at low copy number; rop
   4961..5012    +  misc_feature   bom (fragment): basis of mobility region from pBR322
   5075..5093    +  promoter       SP6 promoter: promoter for bacteriophage SP6 RNA polymerase
>Addgene plasmid #240554 | pFA6a-pmKate2-hphNT1 | addgene full sequence | sequence record 479469 | Addgene NGS Result
ACGCGGCCGCCAGCTGAAGCTTCGTACGCTGCAGGTCGACGGATCCCCGGGTTAATTAACGTTTCTGAAT
TGATTAAGGAAAACATGCATATGAAGCTTTACATGGAAGGAACAGTTAACAACCATCATTTTAAGTGTAC
ATCTGAAGGAGAAGGTAAACCTTACGAAGGTACTCAAACAATGAGAATTAAGGCTGTTGAAGGTGGACCT
TTGCCATTTGCTTTTGATATTCTTGCAACTTCTTTTATGTACGGATCAAAGACTTTTATTAACCATACAC
AAGGTATTCCTGATTTCTTTAAGCAATCTTTTCCAGAAGGTTTTACTTGGGAAAGAGTTACTACATATGA
AGATGGTGGAGTTTTGACTGCTACACAAGATACATCACTTCAAGATGGTTGTCTTATCTATAACGTTAAG
ATTCGAGGAGTTAACTTTCCTTCTAACGGTCCAGTTATGCAAAAGAAAACTTTAGGATGGGAAGCTTCAA
CTGAAACACTTTATCCTGCAGATGGTGGATTGGAAGGTAGAGCTGATATGGCATTAAAACTTGTTGGTGG
AGGTCATTTGATTTGTAATCTTAAGACTACATACCGATCTAAAAAGCCTGCTAAAAACTTAAAGATGCCA
GGAGTTTACTACGTTGATCGTAGACTTGAACGTATTAAAGAAGCAGATAAGGAAACTTACGTTGAACAAC
ATGAAGTTGCTGTTGCACGATACTGCGATCTTCCATCTAAATTGGGTCATCGTTAAGGCGCGCCACTTCT
AAATAAGCGAATTTCTTATGATTTATGATTTTTATTATTAAATAAGTTATAAAAAAAATAAGTGTATACA
AATTTTAAAGTGACTCTTAGGTTTTAAAACGAAAATTCTTATTCTTGAGTAACTCTTTCCTGTAGGTCAG
GTTGCTTTCTCAGGTATAGTATGAGGTCGCTCTTATTGACCACACCTCTACCGGCAGATCCGCTAGGGAT
AACAGGGTAATATAGATCTGTTTAGCTTGCCTCGTCCCCGCCGGGTCACCCGGCCAGCGACATGGAGGCC
CAGAATACCCTCCTTGACAGTCTTGACGTGCGCAGCTCAGGGGCATGATGTGACTGTCGCCCGTACATTT
AGCCCATACATCCCCATGTATAATCATTTGCATCCATACATTTTGATGGCCGCACGGCGCGAAGCAAAAA
TTACGGCTCCTCGCTGCGGACCTGCGAGCAGGGAAACGCTCCCCTCACAGACGCGTTGAATTGTCCCCAC
GCCGCGCCCCTGTAGAGAAATATAAAAGGTTAGGATTTGCCACTGAGGTTCTTCTTTCATATACTTCCTT
TTAAAATCTTGCTAGGATACAGTTCTCACATCACATCCGAACATAAACAACCATGGGTAAAAAGCCTGAA
CTCACCGCGACGTCTGTCGAGAAGTTTCTGATCGAAAAGTTCGACAGCGTCTCCGACCTGATGCAGCTCT
CGGAGGGCGAAGAATCTCGTGCTTTCAGCTTCGATGTAGGAGGGCGTGGATATGTCCTGCGGGTAAATAG
CTGCGCCGATGGTTTCTACAAAGATCGTTATGTTTATCGGCACTTTGCATCGGCCGCGCTCCCGATTCCG
GAAGTGCTTGACATTGGGGAATTCAGCGAGAGCCTGACCTATTGCATCTCCCGCCGTGCACAGGGTGTCA
CGTTGCAAGACCTGCCTGAAACCGAACTGCCCGCTGTTCTGCAGCCGGTCGCGGAGGCCATGGATGCGAT
CGCTGCGGCCGATCTTAGCCAGACGAGCGGGTTCGGCCCATTCGGACCGCAAGGAATCGGTCAATACACT
ACATGGCGTGATTTCATATGCGCGATTGCTGATCCCCATGTGTATCACTGGCAAACTGTGATGGACGACA
CCGTCAGTGCGTCCGTCGCGCAGGCTCTCGATGAGCTGATGCTTTGGGCCGAGGACTGCCCCGAAGTCCG
GCACCTCGTGCACGCGGATTTCGGCTCCAACAATGTCCTGACGGACAATGGCCGCATAACAGCGGTCATT
GACTGGAGCGAGGCGATGTTCGGGGATTCCCAATACGAGGTCGCCAACATCTTCTTCTGGAGGCCGTGGT
TGGCTTGTATGGAGCAGCAGACGCGCTACTTCGAGCGGAGGCATCCGGAGCTTGCAGGATCGCCGCGGCT
CCGGGCGTATATGCTCCGCATTGGTCTTGACCAACTCTATCAGAGCTTGGTTGACGGCAATTTCGATGAT
GCAGCTTGGGCGCAGGGTCGATGCGACGCAATCGTCCGATCCGGAGCCGGGACTGTCGGGCGTACACAAA
TCGCCCGCAGAAGCGCGGCCGTCTGGACCGATGGCTGTGTAGAAGTACTCGCCGATAGTGGAAACCGACG
CCCCAGCACTCGTCCGAGGGCAAAGGAATAATCTCGAGTCATGTAATTAGTTATGTCACGCTTACATTCA
CGCCCTCCCCCCACATCCGCTCTAACCGAAAAGGAAGGAGTTAGACAACCTGAAGTCTAGGTCCCTATTT
ATTTTTTTATAGTTATGTTAGTATTAAGAACGTTATTTATATTTCAAATTTTTCTTTTTTTTCTGTACAG
ACGCGTGTACGCATGTAACATTATACTGAAAACCTTGCTTGAGAAGGTTTTGGGACGCTCGAAGGCTTTA
ACGAGCTCGAATTCATCGATGATATCAGATCCACTAGTGGCCTATGCGGCCGCGGATCTGCCGGTCTCCC
TATAGTGAGTCGTATTAATTTCGATAAGCCAGGTTAACCTGCATTAATGAATCGGCCAACGCGCGGGGAG
AGGCGGTTTGCGTATTGGGCGCTCTTCCGCTTCCTCGCTCACTGACTCGCTGCGCTCGGTCGTTCGGCTG
CGGCGAGCGGTATCAGCTCACTCAAAGGCGGTAATACGGTTATCCACAGAATCAGGGGATAACGCAGGAA
AGAACATGTGAGCAAAAGGCCAGCAAAAGGCCAGGAACCGTAAAAAGGCCGCGTTGCTGGCGTTTTTCCA
TAGGCTCCGCCCCCCTGACGAGCATCACAAAAATCGACGCTCAAGTCAGAGGTGGCGAAACCCGACAGGA
CTATAAAGATACCAGGCGTTTCCCCCTGGAAGCTCCCTCGTGCGCTCTCCTGTTCCGACCCTGCCGCTTA
CCGGATACCTGTCCGCCTTTCTCCCTTCGGGAAGCGTGGCGCTTTCTCATAGCTCACGCTGTAGGTATCT
CAGTTCGGTGTAGGTCGTTCGCTCCAAGCTGGGCTGTGTGCACGAACCCCCCGTTCAGCCCGACCGCTGC
GCCTTATCCGGTAACTATCGTCTTGAGTCCAACCCGGTAAGACACGACTTATCGCCACTGGCAGCAGCCA
CTGGTAACAGGATTAGCAGAGCGAGGTATGTAGGCGGTGCTACAGAGTTCTTGAAGTGGTGGCCTAACTA
CGGCTACACTAGAAGAACAGTATTTGGTATCTGCGCTCTGCTGAAGCCAGTTACCTTCGGAAAAAGAGTT
GGTAGCTCTTGATCCGGCAAACAAACCACCGCTGGTAGCGGTGGTTTTTTTGTTTGCAAGCAGCAGATTA
CGCGCAGAAAAAAAGGATCTCAAGAAGATCCTTTGATCTTTTCTACGGGGTCTGACGCTCAGTGGAACGA
AAACTCACGTTAAGGGATTTTGGTCATGAGATTATCAAAAAGGATCTTCACCTAGATCCTTTTAAATTAA
AAATGAAGTTTTAAATCAATCTAAAGTATATATGAGTAAACTTGGTCTGACAGTTACCAATGCTTAATCA
GTGAGGCACCTATCTCAGCGATCTGTCTATTTCGTTCATCCATAGTTGCCTGACTCCCCGTCGTGTAGAT
AACTACGATACGGGAGGGCTTACCATCTGGCCCCAGTGCTGCAATGATACCGCGAGACCCACGCTCACCG
GCTCCAGATTTATCAGCAATAAACCAGCCAGCCGGAAGGGCCGAGCGCAGAAGTGGTCCTGCAACTTTAT
CCGCCTCCATCCAGTCTATTAATTGTTGCCGGGAAGCTAGAGTAAGTAGTTCGCCAGTTAATAGTTTGCG
CAACGTTGTTGCCATTGCTACAGGCATCGTGGTGTCACGCTCGTCGTTTGGTATGGCTTCATTCAGCTCC
GGTTCCCAACGATCAAGGCGAGTTACATGATCCCCCATGTTGTGCAAAAAAGCGGTTAGCTCCTTCGGTC
CTCCGATCGTTGTCAGAAGTAAGTTGGCCGCAGTGTTATCACTCATGGTTATGGCAGCACTGCATAATTC
TCTTACTGTCATGCCATCCGTAAGATGCTTTTCTGTGACTGGTGAGTACTCAACCAAGTCATTCTGAGAA
TAGTGTATGCGGCGACCGAGTTGCTCTTGCCCGGCGTCAATACGGGATAATACCGCGCCACATAGCAGAA
CTTTAAAAGTGCTCATCATTGGAAAACGTTCTTCGGGGCGAAAACTCTCAAGGATCTTACCGCTGTTGAG
ATCCAGTTCGATGTAACCCACTCGTGCACCCAACTGATCTTCAGCATCTTTTACTTTCACCAGCGTTTCT
GGGTGAGCAAAAACAGGAAGGCAAAATGCCGCAAAAAAGGGAATAAGGGCGACACGGAAATGTTGAATAC
TCATACTCTTCCTTTTTCAATATTATTGAAGCATTTATCAGGGTTATTGTCTCATGAGCGGATACATATT
TGAATGTATTTAGAAAAATAAACAAATAGGGGTTCCGCGCACATTTCCCCGAAAAGTGCCACCTGACGTC
TAAGAAACCATTATTATCATGACATTAACCTATAAAAATAGGCGTATCACGAGGCCCTTTCGTCTCGCGC
GTTTCGGTGATGACGGTGAAAACCTCTGACACATGCAGCTCCCGGAGACGGTCACAGCTTGTCTGTAAGC
GGATGCCGGGAGCAGACAAGCCCGTCAGGGCGCGTCAGCGGGTGTTGGCGGGTGTCGGGGCTGGCTTAAC
TATGCGGCATCAGAGCAGATTGTACTGAGAGTGCACCATATGGACATATTGTCGTTAGAACGCGGCTACA
ATTAATACATAACCTTATGTATCATACACATACGATTTAGGTGACACTATAGA
